Addgene plasmid #105298: pEGFP Tensin2
Depositing lab: David Critchley & Kenneth Yamada. Publication: Tensin 2 modulates cell contractility in 3D collagen gels through the RhoGAP DLC1. Clark K, Howe JD, Pullar CE, Green JA, Artym VV, Yamada KM, Critchley DR. J Cell Biochem. 2010 Mar 1;109(4):808-17. doi: 10.1002/jcb.22460. PubMed 20069572.
Backbone
  Vector backbone: pEGFP-C1
  Vector type: Mammalian Expression
Growth in bacteria
  Bacterial resistance: Kanamycin, 50 μg/mL
  Growth temperature: 37°C
  Growth strain: DH5alpha
  Copy number: High Copy
Gene/Insert
  Gene/Insert name: Tensin2 (alt names: TNS2; NM_198316)
  Species: H. sapiens (human)
  Insert size (bp): 3900
  Mutation: lacks N-terminal C1 domain
  Entrez Gene: TNS2 (a.k.a. C1-TEN, C1TEN, TENC1)
  Tag / fusion protein: EGFP (N terminal on backbone)
  Cloning method: Restriction Enzyme; 5′ cloning site EcoR1 (unknown if destroyed); 3′ cloning site Xba1 (unknown if destroyed)
Terms and licenses: Academic/Nonprofit Terms; Industry Terms: Not Available to Industry
How to cite: pEGFP Tensin2 was a gift from David Critchley & Kenneth Yamada (Addgene plasmid # 105298 ; http://n2t.net/addgene:105298 ; RRID:Addgene_105298)
