[The description below was written by a language model from this plasmid's Addgene catalogue record and pLannotate feature annotations shown in this document.]
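Description:
pEGFP Tensin2 is a mammalian expression plasmid of about 8.6 kb built on the pEGFP-C1 backbone, designed to produce human tensin 2 (TNS2, also known as TENC1 or C1-TEN) as a fusion with EGFP at its N terminus. The roughly 3.9 kb insert was placed between the EcoRI and XbaI sites of the multiple cloning site. It encodes a form of tensin 2 that lacks the N-terminal C1 domain, which fits the annotation of the TNS2 coding region as a fragment of the full-length protein. Transcription is driven by the human cytomegalovirus immediate early enhancer and promoter. The EGFP coding sequence is followed by a short remnant of the polylinker and then the TNS2 coding sequence, and the transcript is terminated by the SV40 polyadenylation signal. The small SV40 large T antigen fragment annotated just upstream of that signal is most likely part of the backbone's SV40-derived 3′ region rather than a functional element.

The plasmid replicates in E. coli at high copy from a ColE1/pUC-type origin and also carries an f1 origin for single-stranded DNA production. A single Tn5 NeoR/KanR gene serves as the marker in both hosts. A bacterial bla-type promoter drives it to give kanamycin resistance in bacteria, and the adjacent SV40 early promoter with the HSV TK polyadenylation signal allows G418 selection of transfected mammalian cells. The short ble and bGH poly(A) fragments appear to be vestigial. The construct suits live or fixed-cell imaging of tensin 2 localisation. The associated publication concerns how tensin 2 modulates cell contractility in three-dimensional collagen gels through the RhoGAP DLC1.
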