Features (pLannotate 1.2.2; 15 found; start..end, strand, type, name):
     19..607     +  rep_origin     ori: high-copy-number ColE1/pMB1/pBR322/pUC origin of replication
    782..1085    +  enhancer       CMV enhancer: human cytomegalovirus immediate early enhancer
   1086..1289    +  promoter       CMV promoter: human cytomegalovirus (CMV) immediate early promoter
   1334..2050    +  CDS            EGFP: EGFP is a basic (constitutively fluorescent) green fluorescent protein published in 1996, derived from Aequorea victoria. It is reported to be a rapidly-maturing weak dimer with moderate acid sensitivity.
   2051..2086    +  misc_feature   MCS (fragment): multiple cloning site
   2087..5941    +  CDS            TNS2 (fragment): TNS2_HUMAN - Also known as KIAA1075, TENC1. Experimental evidence at protein level: Swiss-Prot protein existence level 1. Tyrosine-protein phosphatase which regulates cell motility proliferation and muscle-response to insulin (PubMed:15817639, PubMed:23401856). In muscles and under catabolic conditions, dephosphorylates IRS1 leading to its degradation and muscle atrophy (PubMed:23401856). Negatively regulates PI3K-AKT pathway activation (PubMed:15817639, PubMed:23401856). From Homo sapiens (Human).
   5956..6040    +  CDS            large T antigen (fragment): large T antigen from SV40 (simian virus 40)
   6063..6184    +  polyA_signal   SV40 poly(A) signal: SV40 polyadenylation signal
   6218..6646    -  rep_origin     f1 ori (sequence partly withheld): f1 bacteriophage origin of replication; arrow indicates direction of (+) strand synthesis
   6673..6777    +  promoter       AmpR promoter: bla
   6779..7136    +  promoter       SV40 promoter: SV40 enhancer and early promoter
   7171..7965    +  CDS            NeoR/KanR: aminoglycoside phosphotransferase from Tn5; aph(3')-II (or nptII); confers resistance to neomycin, kanamycin, and G418 (Geneticin®)
   7986..8138    +  CDS            ble (fragment): BLE_KLEPN - Experimental evidence at protein level: Swiss-Prot protein existence level 1. Binding protein with a strong affinity to the bleomycin family of antibiotics. Binds to CL990; an antimitotic-antibiotic compound. From Klebsiella pneumoniae.
   8197..8244    +  polyA_signal   HSV TK poly(A) signal: herpes simplex virus thymidine kinase polyadenylation signal (Cole and Stacy, 1985)
   8335..8351    -  polyA_signal   bGH poly(A) signal (fragment): bovine growth hormone polyadenylation signal
>Addgene plasmid #105298 | pEGFP Tensin2 | addgene full sequence | sequence record 204266 | Addgene NGS Result
AAAGATCAAAGGATCTTCTTGAGATCCTTTTTTTCTGCGCGTAATCTGCTGCTTGCAAACAAAAAAACCA
CCGCTACCAGCGGTGGTTTGTTTGCCGGATCAAGAGCTACCAACTCTTTTTCCGAAGGTAACTGGCTTCA
GCAGAGCGCAGATACCAAATACTGTTCTTCTAGTGTAGCCGTAGTTAGGCCACCACTTCAAGAACTCTGT
AGCACCGCCTACATACCTCGCTCTGCTAATCCTGTTACCAGTGGCTGCTGCCAGTGGCGATAAGTCGTGT
CTTACCGGGTTGGACTCAAGACGATAGTTACCGGATAAGGCGCAGCGGTCGGGCTGAACGGGGGGTTCGT
GCACACAGCCCAGCTTGGAGCGAACGACCTACACCGAACTGAGATACCTACAGCGTGAGCTATGAGAAAG
CGCCACGCTTCCCGAAGGGAGAAAGGCGGACAGGTATCCGGTAAGCGGCAGGGTCGGAACAGGAGAGCGC
ACGAGGGAGCTTCCAGGGGGAAACGCCTGGTATCTTTATAGTCCTGTCGGGTTTCGCCACCTCTGACTTG
AGCGTCGATTTTTGTGATGCTCGTCAGGGGGGCGGAGCCTATGGAAAAACGCCAGCAACGCGGCCTTTTT
ACGGTTCCTGGCCTTTTGCTGGCCTTTTGCTCACATGTTCTTTCCTGCGTTATCCCCTGATTCTGTGGAT
AACCGTATTACCGCCATGCATTAGTTATTAATAGTAATCAATTACGGGGTCATTAGTTCATAGCCCATAT
ATGGAGTTCCGCGTTACATAACTTACGGTAAATGGCCCGCCTGGCTGACCGCCCAACGACCCCCGCCCAT
TGACGTCAATAATGACGTATGTTCCCATAGTAACGCCAATAGGGACTTTCCATTGACGTCAATGGGTGGA
GTATTTACGGTAAACTGCCCACTTGGCAGTACATCAAGTGTATCATATGCCAAGTACGCCCCCTATTGAC
GTCAATGACGGTAAATGGCCCGCCTGGCATTATGCCCAGTACATGACCTTATGGGACTTTCCTACTTGGC
AGTACATCTACGTATTAGTCATCGCTATTACCATGGTGATGCGGTTTTGGCAGTACATCAATGGGCGTGG
ATAGCGGTTTGACTCACGGGGATTTCCAAGTCTCCACCCCATTGACGTCAATGGGAGTTTGTTTTGGCAC
CAAAATCAACGGGACTTTCCAAAATGTCGTAACAACTCCGCCCCATTGACGCAAATGGGCGGTAGGCGTG
TACGGTGGGAGGTCTATATAAGCAGAGCTGGTTTAGTGAACCGTCAGATCCGCTAGCGCTACCGGTCGCC
ACCATGGTGAGCAAGGGCGAGGAGCTGTTCACCGGGGTGGTGCCCATCCTGGTCGAGCTGGACGGCGACG
TAAACGGCCACAAGTTCAGCGTGTCCGGCGAGGGCGAGGGCGATGCCACCTACGGCAAGCTGACCCTGAA
GTTCATCTGCACCACCGGCAAGCTGCCCGTGCCCTGGCCCACCCTCGTGACCACCCTGACCTACGGCGTG
CAGTGCTTCAGCCGCTACCCCGACCACATGAAGCAGCACGACTTCTTCAAGTCCGCCATGCCCGAAGGCT
ACGTCCAGGAGCGCACCATCTTCTTCAAGGACGACGGCAACTACAAGACCCGCGCCGAGGTGAAGTTCGA
GGGCGACACCCTGGTGAACCGCATCGAGCTGAAGGGCATCGACTTCAAGGAGGACGGCAACATCCTGGGG
CACAAGCTGGAGTACAACTACAACAGCCACAACGTCTATATCATGGCCGACAAGCAGAAGAACGGCATCA
AGGTGAACTTCAAGATCCGCCACAACATCGAGGACGGCAGCGTGCAGCTCGCCGACCACTACCAGCAGAA
CACCCCCATCGGCGACGGCCCCGTGCTGCTGCCCGACAACCACTACCTGAGCACCCAGTCCGCCCTGAGC
AAAGACCCCAACGAGAAGCGCGATCACATGGTCCTGCTGGAGTTCGTGACCGCCGCCGGGATCACTCTCG
GCATGGACGAGCTGTACAAGTCCGGACTCAGATCTCGAGCTCAAGCTTCGAATTCTATGGAGCGGCGCTG
GGACTTAGACCTCACCTACGTGACGGAGCGCATCTTGGCCGCCGCCTTCCCCGCGCGGCCCGATGAACAG
CGGCACCGGGGCCACCTGCGCGAGCTGGCCCATGTGCTGCAATCCAAGCACCGGGACAAGTACCTGCTCT
TCAACCTTTCAGAGAAAAGGCATGACCTGACCCGCTTAAACCCCAAGGTTCAAGACTTCGGCTGGCCTGA
GCTGCATGCTCCACCCCTGGACAAGCTGTGCTCCATCTGCAAAGCCATGGAGACATGGCTCAGTGCTGAC
CCACAGCACGTGGTCGTACTATACTGCAAGGGAAACAAGGGCAAGCTTGGGGTCATCGTTTCTGCCTACA
TGCACTACAGCAAGATCTCTGCAGGGGCGGACCAGGCACTGGCCACTCTTACCATGCGGAAATTCTGCGA
GGACAAGGTGGCCACAGAACTGCAGCCCTCCCAGCGTCGATATATCAGCTACTTCAGTGGGCTGCTATCT
GGCTCCATCAGAATGAACAGCAGCCCTCTCTTCCTGCACTATGTGCTCATCCCCATGCTGCCAGCCTTTG
AACCTGGCACAGGCTTCCAGCCCTTCCTTAAAATCTACCAGTCCATGCAGCTTGTCTACACATCTGGAGT
CTATCACATTGCAGGCCCTGGTCCCCAGCAGCTTTGCATCAGCCTGGAGCCAGCCCTCCTCCTCAAAGGC
GATGTCATGGTAACATGTTATCACAAGGGTGGCCGGGGCACAGACCGGACCCTCGTGTTCCGAGTCCAGT
TCCACACCTGCACCATCCACGGACCACAGCTCACTTTCCCCAAGGACCAGCTTGACGAGGCCTGGACTGA
TGAGAGGTTCCCCTTCCAAGCCTCCGTGGAGTTTGTCTTCTCCTCCAGCCCCGAGAAGATCAAAGGCAGC
ACTCCACGGAACGACCCCTCGGTCTCTGTCGACTACAACACCACTGAGCCAGCCGTGCGCTGGGACTCCT
ATGAGAACTTCAACCAGCACCACGAGGACAGTGTGGATGGCTCCTTGACCCACACCCGGGGTCCCCTGGA
TGGCAGTCCTTATGCCCAGGTGCAGCGGCCTCCCCGGCAGACCCCCCCGGCACCCTCTCCAGAGCCTCCA
CCACCCCCCATGCTCTCTGTCAGCAGCGACTCAGGCCATTCCTCCACGCTGACCACAGAGCCGGCTGCTG
AGTCCCCTGGCCGGCCGCCCCCTACAGCTGCTGAACGGCAGGAGCTGGATCGCCTCCTAGGAGGCTGCGG
AGTGGCCAGTGGGGGCCGGGGAGCTGGGCGCGAGACGGCCATCCTAGATGACGAAGAGCAGCCCACTGTG
GGCGGAGGCCCCCACCTCGGAGTGTATCCAGGCCATAGGCCTGGCCTCAGCCGCCACTGCTCCTGCCGCC
AGGGCTACCGGGAGCCCTGCGGGGTTCCCAATGGGGGCTACTACCGGCCAGAGGGAACCCTGGAGAGGAG
GCGACTGGCCTACGGGGGCTATGAGGGATCCCCCCAGGGCTACGCCGAGGCCTCGATGGAGAAGAGGCGC
CTCTGCCGATCGCTGTCAGAGGGGCTATACCCCTACCCACCTGAGATGGGGAAACCAGCCACTGGGGACT
TTGGCTACCGCGCCCCAGGCTACCGGGAGGTGGTCATCCTGGAGGACCCTGGGCTGCCTGCCCTATACCC
ATGCCCAGCCTGCGAGGAGAAGCTGGCGCTGCCTACAGCAGCCTTGTATGGACTGCGGCTGGAGAGGGAG
GCTGGAGAAGGGTGGGCAAGTGAGGCTGGCAAGCCTCTCCTGCACCCAGTGCGGCCTGGGCACCCGCTGC
CTCTGCTCTTGCCTGCCTGTGGGCATCACCATGCCCCGATGCCTGACTACAGCTGCCTGAAGCCACCCAA
GGCAGGCGAGGAAGGGCACGAGGGCTGCTCCTACACCATGTGCCCCGAAGGCAGGTATGGGCATCCAGGG
TACCCTGCCCTGGTGACATACAGCTATGGAGGAGCAGTTCCCAGTTACTGCCCAGCATATGGCCGTGTGC
CTCATAGCTGTGGCTCTCCAGGAGAGGGCAGAGGGTATCCCAGCCCTGGTGCCCACTCCCCACGGGCTGG
CTCCATTTCCCCGGGCAGCCCGCCCTATCCACAATCTAGGAAGCTGAGCTACGAGATCCCTACGGAGGAG
GGAGGGGACAGGTACCCATTGCCTGGGCACCTGGCCTCAGCAGGACCTTTGGCATCTGCAGAGTCGCTGG
AGCCGGTGTCCTGGAGGGAGGGCCCCAGTGGGCACAGCACACTGCCTCGGTCTCCCCGAGATGCCCCATG
CAGTGCTTCGTCAGAGTTGTCTGGTCCCTCCACGCCCCTGCACACCAGCAGTCCAGTCCAGGGCAAGGAA
AGCACCCGGCGACAGGACACCAGGTCCCCCACCTCAGCGCCCACTCAGAGACTGAGTCCTGGCGAGGCCT
TGCCCCCTGTTTCCCAGGCAGGCACCGGAAAGGCCCCTGAGCTGCCGTCGGGAAGTGGGCCTGAGCCTCT
GGCCCCTAGCCCAGTCTCTCCGACCTTCCCTCCCAGCTCGCCCAGTGACTGGCCTCAGGAAAGGAGTCCA
GGGGGCCACTCAGATGGCGCCAGTCCTCGGAGCCCTGTGCCCACCACACTTCCTGGCCTCCGCCACGCCC
CCTGGCAAGGCCCTCGAGGCCCCCCCGACAGCCCAGATGGGTCTCCCCTCACTCCTGTGCCTTCCCAGAT
GCCCTGGCTTGTGGCCAGCCCAGAGCCGCCTCAGAGCTCACCTACACCTGCTTTCCCCCTGGCTGCCTCC
TATGACACCAATGGCCTTAGCCAGCCCCCACTTCCTGAGAAACGCCACCTGCCCGGGCCGGGGCAACAGC
CAGGACCCTGGGGCCCAGAGCAGGCATCATCGCCAGCCAGAGGCATCAGTCACCATGTCACCTTCGCACC
TCTGCTCTCAGATAATGTCCCCCAAACCCCAGAGCCTCCTACACAAGAGAGCCAAAGCAATGTCAAGTTT
GTCCAGGATACATCCAAGTTCTGGTACAAGCCACACCTGTCCCGTGACCAAGCCATTGCCCTGCTGAAGG
ACAAGGACCCTGGGGCCTTCCTGATCAGGGACAGTCATTCATTCCAAGGAGCTTATGGGCTGGCCCTCAA
GGTGGCCACACCGCCACCCAGTGCCCAGCCCTGGAAAGGGGACCCCGTGGAACAGCTGGTCCGCCATTTC
CTCATCGAGACTGGGCCCAAAGGGGTGAAGATCAAGGGCTGCCCCAGTGAGCCCTACTTTGGCAGCCTGT
CCGCCTTGGTCTCCCAGCACTCCATCTCCCCCATCTCCCTGCCCTGCTGCCTGCGCATTCCCAGCAAAGA
TCCTCTGGAAGAGACCCCAGAGGCTCCAGTGCCCACCAACATGAGCACAGCGGCAGACCTCCTGCGTCAG
GGTGCTGCCTGCAGCGTGCTCTACTTGACCTCAGTGGAGACAGAGTCACTGACGGGCCCCCAAGCTGTGG
CCCGGGCCAGCTCTGCAGCTCTGAGCTGTAGCCCCCGCCCGACACCAGCTGTTGTCCACTTCAAGGTGTC
AGCCCAGGGCATTACACTGACGGACAACCAAAGGAAGCTCTTCTTTCGCCGCCATTATCCAGTGAACAGC
ATCACCTTCTCCAGCACTGACCCTCAAGACCGGAGATGGACCAACCCAGACGGGACCACCTCCAAGATCT
TTGGTTTCGTGGCCAAGAAGCCGGGAAGCCCCTGGGAGAATGTGTGTCACCTCTTTGCAGAGCTTGACCC
AGATCAGCCTGCTGGCGCCATTGTCACCTTCATCACCAAAGTTCTACTGGGCCAGAGAAAATGAATCTAG
ATAACTGATCATAATCAGCCATACCACATTTGTAGAGGTTTTACTTGCTTTAAAAAACCTCCCACACCTC
CCCCTGAACCTGAAACATAAAATGAATGCAATTGTTGTTGTTAACTTGTTTATTGCAGCTTATAATGGTT
ACAAATAAAGCAATAGCATCACAAATTTCACAAATAAAGCATTTTTTTCACTGCATTCTAGTTGTGGTTT
GTCCAAACTCATCAATGTATCTTAACGCGTAAATTGTAAGCGTTAATATTTTGTTAAAATTCGCGTTAAA
TTTTTGTTAAATCAGCTCATTTTTTAACCAATAGGCCGAAATCGGCAAAATCCCTTATAAATCAAAAGAA
TAGACCGAGATAGGGT
[37 nt withheld, positions 6317-6353]
AAAGAACGTGGACTCCAACGTCAAAGG
[49 nt withheld, positions 6381-6429]
T
[91 nt withheld, positions 6431-6521]
G
[124 nt withheld, positions 6523-6646]
CAGGTGGCACTTTTCGGGGAAATGTGCGCGGAACCCCTATTTGTTTATTTTTCTAAATACATTCAAATAT
GTATCCGCTCATGAGACAATAACCCTGATAAATGCTTCAATAATATTGAAAAAGGAAGAGTCCTGAGGCG
GAAAGAACCAGCTGTGGAATGTGTGTCAGTTAGGGTGTGGAAAGTCCCCAGGCTCCCCAGCAGGCAGAAG
TATGCAAAGCATGCATCTCAATTAGTCAGCAACCAGGTGTGGAAAGTCCCCAGGCTCCCCAGCAGGCAGA
AGTATGCAAAGCATGCATCTCAATTAGTCAGCAACCATAGTCCCGCCCCTAACTCCGCCCATCCCGCCCC
TAACTCCGCCCAGTTCCGCCCATTCTCCGCCCCATGGCTGACTAATTTTTTTTATTTATGCAGAGGCCGA
GGCCGCCTCGGCCTCTGAGCTATTCCAGAAGTAGTGAGGAGGCTTTTTTGGAGGCCTAGGCTTTTGCAAA
GATCGATCAAGAGACAGGATGAGGATCGTTTCGCATGATTGAACAAGATGGATTGCACGCAGGTTCTCCG
GCCGCTTGGGTGGAGAGGCTATTCGGCTATGACTGGGCACAACAGACAATCGGCTGCTCTGATGCCGCCG
TGTTCCGGCTGTCAGCGCAGGGGCGCCCGGTTCTTTTTGTCAAGACCGACCTGTCCGGTGCCCTGAATGA
ACTGCAAGACGAGGCAGCGCGGCTATCGTGGCTGGCCACGACGGGCGTTCCTTGCGCAGCTGTGCTCGAC
GTTGTCACTGAAGCGGGAAGGGACTGGCTGCTATTGGGCGAAGTGCCGGGGCAGGATCTCCTGTCATCTC
ACCTTGCTCCTGCCGAGAAAGTATCCATCATGGCTGATGCAATGCGGCGGCTGCATACGCTTGATCCGGC
TACCTGCCCATTCGACCACCAAGCGAAACATCGCATCGAGCGAGCACGTACTCGGATGGAAGCCGGTCTT
GTCGATCAGGATGATCTGGACGAAGAGCATCAGGGGCTCGCGCCAGCCGAACTGTTCGCCAGGCTCAAGG
CGAGCATGCCCGACGGCGAGGATCTCGTCGTGACCCATGGCGATGCCTGCTTGCCGAATATCATGGTGGA
AAATGGCCGCTTTTCTGGATTCATCGACTGTGGCCGGCTGGGTGTGGCGGACCGCTATCAGGACATAGCG
TTGGCTACCCGTGATATTGCTGAAGAGCTTGGCGGCGAATGGGCTGACCGCTTCCTCGTGCTTTACGGTA
TCGCCGCTCCCGATTCGCAGCGCATCGCCTTCTATCGCCTTCTTGACGAGTTCTTCTGAGCGGGACTCTG
GGGTTCGAAATGACCGACCAAGCGACGCCCAACCTGCCATCACGAGATTTCGATTCCACCGCCGCCTTCT
ATGAAAGGTTGGGCTTCGGAATCGTTTTCCGGGACGCCGGCTGGATGATCCTCCAGCGCGGGGATCTCAT
GCTGGAGTTCTTCGCCCACCCTAGGGGGAGGCTAACTGAAACACGGAAGGAGACAATACCGGAAGGAACC
CGCGCTATGACGGCAATAAAAAGACAGAATAAAACGCACGGTGTTGGGTCGTTTGTTCATAAACGCGGGG
TTCGGTCCCAGGGCTGGCACTCTGTCGATACCCCACCGAGACCCCATTGGGGCCAATACGCCCGCGTTTC
TTCCTTTTCCCCACCCCACCCCCCAAGTTCGGGTGAAGGCCCAGGGCTCGCAGCCAACGTCGGGGCGGCA
GGCCCTGCCATAGCCTCAGGTTACTCATATATACTTTAGATTGATTTAAAACTTCATTTTTAATTTAAAA
GGATCTAGGTGAAGATCCTTTTTGATAATCTCATGACCAAAATCCCTTAACGTGAGTTTTCGTTCCACTG
AGCGTCAGACCCCGTAGA
